>Addgene plasmid #90585 | CDC20 D4.1 gRNA | addgene full sequence | sequence record 182890 | Addgene NGS Result
CGACCGAGCGCAGCGAGTCAGTGAGCGAGGAAGCGGAAGAGCGCCCAATACGCAAACCGCCTCTCCCCGC
GCGTTGGCCGATTCATTAATGCAGCTGGCACGACAGGTTTCCCGACTGGAAAGCGGGCAGTGAGCGCAAC
GCAATTAATGTGAGTTAGCTCACTCATTAGGCACCCCAGGCTTTACACTTTATGCTTCCGGCTCGTATGT
TGTGTGGAATTGTGAGCGGATAACAATTTCACACAGGAAACAGCTATGACCATGATTACGCCAAGCGCGC
AATTAACCCTCACTAAAGGGAACAAAAGCTGGAGCTGCAAGCTTAATGTAGTCTTATGCAATACTCTTGT
AGTCTTGCAACATGGTAACGATGAGTTAGCAACATGCCTTACAAGGAGAGAAAAAGCACCGTGCATGCCG
ATTGGTGGAAGTAAGGTGGTACGATCGTGCCTTATTAGGAAGGCAACAGACGGGTCTGACATGGATTGGA
CGAACCACTGAATTGCCGCATTGCAGAGATATTGTATTTAAGTGCCTAGCTCGATACATAAACGGGTCTC
TCTGGTTAGACCAGATCTGAGCCTGGGAGCTCTCTGGCTAACTAGGGAACCCACTGCTTAAGCCTCAATA
AAGCTTGCCTTGAGTGCTTCAAGTAGTGTGTGCCCGTCTGTTGTGTGACTCTGGTAACTAGAGATCCCTC
AGACCCTTTTAGTCAGTGTGGAAAATCTCTAGCAGTGGCGCCCGAACAGGGACTTGAAAGCGAAAGGGAA
ACCAGAGGAGCTCTCTCGACGCAGGACTCGGCTTGCTGAAGCGCGCACGGCAAGAGGCGAGGGGCGGCGA
CTGGTGAGTACGCCAAAAATTTTGACTAGCGGAGGCTAGAAGGAGAGAGATGGGTGCGAGAGCGTCAGTA
TTAAGCGGGGGAGAATTAGATCGCGATGGGAAAAAATTCGGTTAAGGCCAGGGGGAAAGAAAAAATATAA
ATTAAAACATATAGTATGGGCAAGCAGGGAGCTAGAACGATTCGCAGTTAATCCTGGCCTGTTAGAAACA
TCAGAAGGCTGTAGACAAATACTGGGACAGCTACAACCATCCCTTCAGACAGGATCAGAAGAACTTAGAT
CATTATATAATACAGTAGCAACCCTCTATTGTGTGCATCAAAGGATAGAGATAAAAGACACCAAGGAAGC
TTTAGACAAGATAGAGGAAGAGCAAAACAAAAGTAAGACCACCGCACAGCAAGCGGCCGCTGATCTTCAG
ACCTGGAGGAGGAGATATGAGGGACAATTGGAGAAGTGAATTATATAAATATAAAGTAGTAAAAATTGAA
CCATTAGGAGTAGCACCCACCAAGGCAAAGAGAAGAGTGGTGCAGAGAGAAAAAAGAGCAGTGGGAATAG
GAGCTTTGTTCCTTGGGTTCTTGGGAGCAGCAGGAAGCACTATGGGCGCAGCGTCAATGACGCTGACGGT
ACAGGCCAGACAATTATTGTCTGGTATAGTGCAGCAGCAGAACAATTTGCTGAGGGCTATTGAGGCGCAA
CAGCATCTGTTGCAACTCACAGTCTGGGGCATCAAGCAGCTCCAGGCAAGAATCCTGGCTGTGGAAAGAT
ACCTAAAGGATCAACAGCTCCTGGGGATTTGGGGTTGCTCTGGAAAACTCATTTGCACCACTGCTGTGCC
TTGGAATGCTAGTTGGAGTAATAAATCTCTGGAACAGATTTGGAATCACACGACCTGGATGGAGTGGGAC
AGAGAAATTAACAATTACACAAGCTTAATACACTCCTTAATTGAAGAATCGCAAAACCAGCAAGAAAAGA
ATGAACAAGAATTATTGGAATTAGATAAATGGGCAAGTTTGTGGAATTGGTTTAACATAACAAATTGGCT
GTGGTATATAAAATTATTCATAATGATAGTAGGAGGCTTGGTAGGTTTAAGAATAGTTTTTGCTGTACTT
TCTATAGTGAATAGAGTTAGGCAGGGATATTCACCATTATCGTTTCAGACCCACCTCCCAACCCCGAGGG
GACCCAGAGAGGGCCTATTTCCCATGATTCCTTCATATTTGCATATACGATACAAGGCTGTTAGAGAGAT
AATTAGAATTAATTTGACTGTAAACACAAAGATATTAGTACAAAATACGTGACGTAGAAAGTAATAATTT
CTTGGGTAGTTTGCAGTTTTAAAATTATGTTTTAAAATGGACTATCATATGCTTACCGTAACTTGAAAGT
ATTTCGATTTCTTGGCTTTATATATCTTGTGGAAAGGACGAAACACCGCGCTGGCAGCGCAAAGCCAGTT
TAAGAGCTATGCTGGAAACAGCATAGCAAGTTTAAATAAGGCTAGTCCGTTATCAACTTGAAAAAGTGGC
ACCGAGTCGGTGCTTTTTTTGAATTCTAGATCTTGAGACAAATGGCAGTATTCATCCACAATTTTAAAAG
AAAAGGGGGGATTGGGGGGTACAGTGCAGGGGAAAGAATAGTAGACATAATAGCAACAGACATACAAACT
AAAGAATTACAAAAACAAATTACAAAAATTCAAAATTTTCGGGTTTATTACAGGGACAGCAGAGATCCAC
TTTGGCGCCGGCTCGAGTGGCTCCGGTGCCCGTCAGTGGGCAGAGCGCACATCGCCCACAGTCCCCGAGA
AGTTGGGGGGAGGGGTCGGCAATTGAACCGGTGCCTAGAGAAGGTGGCGCGGGGTAAACTGGGAAAGTGA
TGTCGTGTACTGGCTCCGCCTTTTTCCCGAGGGTGGGGGAGAACCGTATATAAGTGCAGTAGTCGCCGTG
AACGTTCTTTTTCGCAACGGGTTTGCCGCCAGAACACAGGTGTCGTGACGCGGGATCCGCCACCATGACC
GAGTACAAGCCCACGGTGCGCCTCGCCACCCGCGACGACGTCCCCAGGGCCGTACGCACCCTCGCCGCCG
CGTTCGCCGACTACCCCGCCACGCGCCACACCGTCGATCCGGACCGCCACATCGAGCGGGTCACCGAGCT
GCAAGAACTCTTCCTCACGCGCGTCGGGCTCGACATCGGCAAGGTGTGGGTCGCGGACGACGGCGCCGCG
GTGGCGGTCTGGACCACGCCGGAGAGCGTCGAAGCGGGGGCGGTGTTCGCCGAGATCGGCCCGCGCATGG
CCGAGTTGAGCGGTTCCCGGCTGGCCGCGCAGCAACAGATGGAAGGCCTCCTGGCGCCGCACCGGCCCAA
GGAGCCCGCGTGGTTCCTGGCCACCGTCGGAGTCTCGCCCGACCACCAGGGCAAGGGTCTGGGCAGCGCC
GTCGTGCTCCCCGGAGTGGAGGCGGCCGAGCGCGCCGGGGTGCCCGCCTTCCTGGAGACCTCCGCGCCCC
GCAACCTCCCCTTCTACGAGCGGCTCGGCTTCACCGTCACCGCCGACGTCGAGGTGCCCGAAGGACCGCG
CACCTGGTGCATGACCCGCAAGCCCGGTGCCTGAACGCGTTAAGTCGACAATCAACCTCTGGATTACAAA
ATTTGTGAAAGATTGACTGGTATTCTTAACTATGTTGCTCCTTTTACGCTATGTGGATACGCTGCTTTAA
TGCCTTTGTATCATGCTATTGCTTCCCGTATGGCTTTCATTTTCTCCTCCTTGTATAAATCCTGGTTGCT
GTCTCTTTATGAGGAGTTGTGGCCCGTTGTCAGGCAACGTGGCGTGGTGTGCACTGTGTTTGCTGACGCA
ACCCCCACTGGTTGGGGCATTGCCACCACCTGTCAGCTCCTTTCCGGGACTTTCGCTTTCCCCCTCCCTA
TTGCCACGGCGGAACTCATCGCCGCCTGCCTTGCCCGCTGCTGGACAGGGGCTCGGCTGTTGGGCACTGA
CAATTCCGTGGTGTTGTCGGGGAAATCATCGTCCTTTCCTTGGCTGCTCGCCTGTGTTGCCACCTGGATT
CTGCGCGGGACGTCCTTCTGCTACGTCCCTTCGGCCCTCAATCCAGCGGACCTTCCTTCCCGCGGCCTGC
TGCCGGCTCTGCGGCCTCTTCCGCGTCTTCGCCTTCGCCCTCAGACGAGTCGGATCTCCCTTTGGGCCGC
CTCCCCGCGTCGACTTTAAGACCAATGACTTACAAGGCAGCTGTAGATCTTAGCCACTTTTTAAAAGAAA
AGGGGGGACTGGAAGGGCTAATTCACTCCCAACGAAGACAAGATCTGCTTTTTGCTTGTACTGGGTCTCT
CTGGTTAGACCAGATCTGAGCCTGGGAGCTCTCTGGCTAACTAGGGAACCCACTGCTTAAGCCTCAATAA
AGCTTGCCTTGAGTGCTTCAAGTAGTGTGTGCCCGTCTGTTGTGTGACTCTGGTAACTAGAGATCCCTCA
GACCCTTTTAGTCAGTGTGGAAAATCTCTAGCAGTACGTATAGTAGTTCATGTCATCTTATTATTCAGTA
TTTATAACTTGCAAAGAAATGAATATCAGAGAGTGAGAGGAACTTGTTTATTGCAGCTTATAATGGTTAC
AAATAAAGCAATAGCATCACAAATTTCACAAATAAAGCATTTTTTTCACTGCATTCTAGTTGTGGTTTGT
CCAAACTCATCAATGTATCTTATCATGTCTGGCTCTAGCTATCCCGCCCCTAACTCCGCCCATCCCGCCC
CTAACTCCGCCCAGTTCCGCCCATTCTCCGCCCCATGGCTGACTAATTTTTTTTATTTATGCAGAGGCCG
AGGCCGCCTCGGCCTCTGAGCTATTCCAGAAGTAGTGAGGAGGCTTTTTTGGAGGCCTAGGGACGTACCC
AATTCGCCCTATAGTGAGTCGTATTACGCGCGCTCACTGGCCGTCGTTTTACAACGTCGTGACTGGGAAA
ACCCTGGCGTTACCCAACTTAATCGCCTTGCAGCACATCCCCCTTTCGCCAGCTGGCGTAATAGCGAAGA
GGCCCGCACCGATCGCCCTTCCCAACAGTTGCGCAGCCTGAATGGCGAATGGG
[124 nt withheld, positions 4954-5077]
C
[91 nt withheld, positions 5079-5169]
A
[49 nt withheld, positions 5171-5219]
CCTTTGACGTTGGAGTCCACGTTCTTT
[37 nt withheld, positions 5247-5283]
ACCCTATCTCGGTCTATTCTTTTGATTTATAAGGGATTTTGCCGATTTCGGCCTATTGGTTAAAAAATGA
GCTGATTTAACAAAAATTTAACGCGAATTTTAACAAAATATTAACGCTTACAATTTAGGTGGCACTTTTC
GGGGAAATGTGCGCGGAACCCCTATTTGTTTATTTTTCTAAATACATTCAAATATGTATCCGCTCATGAG
ACAATAACCCTGATAAATGCTTCAATAATATTGAAAAAGGAAGAGTATGAGTATTCAACATTTCCGTGTC
GCCCTTATTCCCTTTTTTGCGGCATTTTGCCTTCCTGTTTTTGCTCACCCAGAAACGCTGGTGAAAGTAA
AAGATGCTGAAGATCAGTTGGGTGCACGAGTGGGTTACATCGAACTGGATCTCAACAGCGGTAAGATCCT
TGAGAGTTTTCGCCCCGAAGAACGTTTTCCAATGATGAGCACTTTTAAAGTTCTGCTATGTGGCGCGGTA
TTATCCCGTATTGACGCCGGGCAAGAGCAACTCGGTCGCCGCATACACTATTCTCAGAATGACTTGGTTG
AGTACTCACCAGTCACAGAAAAGCATCTTACGGATGGCATGACAGTAAGAGAATTATGCAGTGCTGCCAT
AACCATGAGTGATAACACTGCGGCCAACTTACTTCTGACAACGATCGGAGGACCGAAGGAGCTAACCGCT
TTTTTGCACAACATGGGGGATCATGTAACTCGCCTTGATCGTTGGGAACCGGAGCTGAATGAAGCCATAC
CAAACGACGAGCGTGACACCACGATGCCTGTAGCAATGGCAACAACGTTGCGCAAACTATTAACTGGCGA
ACTACTTACTCTAGCTTCCCGGCAACAATTAATAGACTGGATGGAGGCGGATAAAGTTGCAGGACCACTT
CTGCGCTCGGCCCTTCCGGCTGGCTGGTTTATTGCTGATAAATCTGGAGCCGGTGAGCGTGGGTCTCGCG
GTATCATTGCAGCACTGGGGCCAGATGGTAAGCCCTCCCGTATCGTAGTTATCTACACGACGGGGAGTCA
GGCAACTATGGATGAACGAAATAGACAGATCGCTGAGATAGGTGCCTCACTGATTAAGCATTGGTAACTG
TCAGACCAAGTTTACTCATATATACTTTAGATTGATTTAAAACTTCATTTTTAATTTAAAAGGATCTAGG
TGAAGATCCTTTTTGATAATCTCATGACCAAAATCCCTTAACGTGAGTTTTCGTTCCACTGAGCGTCAGA
CCCCGTAGAAAAGATCAAAGGATCTTCTTGAGATCCTTTTTTTCTGCGCGTAATCTGCTGCTTGCAAACA
AAAAAACCACCGCTACCAGCGGTGGTTTGTTTGCCGGATCAAGAGCTACCAACTCTTTTTCCGAAGGTAA
CTGGCTTCAGCAGAGCGCAGATACCAAATACTGTTCTTCTAGTGTAGCCGTAGTTAGGCCACCACTTCAA
GAACTCTGTAGCACCGCCTACATACCTCGCTCTGCTAATCCTGTTACCAGTGGCTGCTGCCAGTGGCGAT
AAGTCGTGTCTTACCGGGTTGGACTCAAGACGATAGTTACCGGATAAGGCGCAGCGGTCGGGCTGAACGG
GGGGTTCGTGCACACAGCCCAGCTTGGAGCGAACGACCTACACCGAACTGAGATACCTACAGCGTGAGCT
ATGAGAAAGCGCCACGCTTCCCGAAGGGAGAAAGGCGGACAGGTATCCGGTAAGCGGCAGGGTCGGAACA
GGAGAGCGCACGAGGGAGCTTCCAGGGGGAAACGCCTGGTATCTTTATAGTCCTGTCGGGTTTCGCCACC
TCTGACTTGAGCGTCGATTTTTGTGATGCTCGTCAGGGGGGCGGAGCCTATGGAAAAACGCCAGCAACGC
GGCCTTTTTACGGTTCCTGGCCTTTTGCTGGCCTTTTGCTCACATGTTCTTTCCTGCGTTATCCCCTGAT
TCTGTGGATAACCGTATTACCGCCTTTGAGTGAGCTGATACCGCTCGCCGCAGCCGAA
Features (pLannotate 1.2.2; 28 found; start..end, strand, type, name):
      1..39      +  rep_origin     RSF ori (fragment): Plasmids containing the RSF 1030 origin of replication can be propagated in E. coli cells that contain additional plasmids with compatible origins.
     41..133     +  CDS            lacI (fragment): lac repressor; lacI; The lac repressor binds to the lac operator to inhibit transcription in E. coli. This inhibition can be relieved by adding lactose or isopropyl-β-D-thiogalactopyranoside (IPTG).
    146..167     +  protein_bind   CAP binding site: CAP binding activates transcription in the presence of cAMP. E. coli catabolite activator protein
    182..212     +  promoter       lac promoter: promoter for the E. coli lac operon
    220..236     +  protein_bind   lac operator: The lac repressor binds to the lac operator to inhibit transcription in E. coli. This inhibition can be relieved by adding lactose or isopropyl-β-D-thiogalactopyranoside (IPTG). lac repressor encoded by lacI
    281..299     +  promoter       T3 promoter: promoter for bacteriophage T3 RNA polymerase
    327..553     +  promoter       RSV promoter: Rous sarcoma virus enhancer/promoter
    554..734     +  LTR            5' LTR (truncated): truncated 5' long terminal repeat (LTR) from HIV-1
    781..906     +  misc_feature   HIV-1 Ψ: packaging signal of human immunodeficiency virus type 1
    890..1253    +  CDS            HIV-1 gag (fragment): gag protein from human immunodeficiency virus 1; gag
   1399..1632    +  misc_feature   RRE: The Rev response element (RRE) of HIV-1 allows for Rev-dependent mRNA export from the nucleus to the cytoplasm.
   2009..2035    +  CDS            Rev (fragment): human immunodeficiency virus 1 (HIV-1) Rev protein; rev; enhances nuclear export of unspliced and incompletely spliced viral mRNAs
   2039..2279    +  promoter       U6 promoter: RNA polymerase III promoter for human U6 snRNA
   2326..2393    +  misc_RNA       tracrRNA (fragment): trans-activating CRISPR RNA for the Streptococcus pyogenes CRISPR/Cas9 system
   2442..2559    +  misc_feature   cPPT/CTS: central polypurine tract and central termination sequence of HIV-1
   2628..2839    +  promoter       EF-1α core promoter: core promoter for human elongation factor EF-1α
   2865..3464    +  CDS            PuroR (fragment): puromycin N-acetyltransferase; pac from Streptomyces; confers resistance to puromycin
   3480..4068    +  misc_feature   WPRE: woodchuck hepatitis virus posttranscriptional regulatory element
   4119..4138    +  misc_feature   cPPT/CTS (fragment): central polypurine tract and central termination sequence of HIV-1
   4140..4373    +  LTR            3' LTR (ΔU3): self-inactivating 3' long terminal repeat (LTR) from HIV-1
   4451..4572    +  polyA_signal   SV40 poly(A) signal: SV40 polyadenylation signal
   4612..4747    +  rep_origin     SV40 ori: SV40 origin of replication
   4768..4786    -  promoter       T7 promoter: promoter for bacteriophage T7 RNA polymerase
   4794..4949    +  CDS            lacZα (fragment): LacZα fragment of β-galactosidase; lacZ fragment
   4954..5382    +  rep_origin     f1 ori (sequence partly withheld): f1 bacteriophage origin of replication; arrow indicates direction of (+) strand synthesis
   5435..5539    +  promoter       AmpR promoter: bla
   5540..6400    +  CDS            AmpR: β-lactamase; bla; confers resistance to ampicillin, carbenicillin, and related antibiotics
   6571..7159    +  rep_origin     ori: high-copy-number ColE1/pMB1/pBR322/pUC origin of replication
