[The description below was written by a language model from this plasmid's Addgene catalogue record and pLannotate feature annotations shown in this document.]
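Description:
CDC20 D4.1 gRNA is a third-generation lentiviral CRISPR guide plasmid built on the pLenti-sgRNA backbone and designed to express a single guide RNA against human CDC20. It is maintained in E. coli through a high-copy ColE1/pUC-type origin with ampicillin resistance (AmpR), and it also carries an f1 origin and remnants of lac/lacZα cloning-vector sequence. The guide oligo was inserted at BsmBI sites that were destroyed in cloning. The depositor notes that the recorded target sequence includes the 5′ BsmBI overhang and so is not strictly the 20-nt spacer alone.

The viral portion runs from an RSV promoter fused to a truncated HIV-1 5′ LTR, which makes genomic RNA production Tat-independent, through the Ψ packaging signal, a gag fragment and the RRE, to a self-inactivating ΔU3 3′ LTR followed by an SV40 poly(A) signal and SV40 origin. Between the LTRs, a human U6 RNA polymerase III promoter drives the CDC20 spacer joined to the S. pyogenes guide scaffold (annotated as a tracrRNA fragment). Downstream, a cPPT/CTS element precedes an EF-1α core promoter driving puromycin N-acetyltransferase, with a WPRE to boost expression, allowing puromycin selection of transduced cells. No Cas9 coding sequence is annotated, so the nuclease must be supplied separately in the target cells.

The sequenced record is 7,301 nt, shorter than the 9,151 bp listed for the backbone without insert; the record does not explain this difference. The plasmid belongs to a series of guides used to generate cell-cycle gene knockouts in human cell lines.
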