Addgene plasmid #90585: CDC20 D4.1 gRNA
Purpose: 3rd generation lentiviral gRNA plasmid targeting human CDC20
Depositing lab: Iain Cheeseman. Depositing organization: Whitehead Institute for Biomedical Research. Publication: Large-Scale Analysis of CRISPR/Cas9 Cell-Cycle Knockouts Reveals the Diversity of p53-Dependent Responses to Cell-Cycle Defects. McKinley KL, Cheeseman IM. Dev Cell. 2017 Feb 27;40(4):405-420.e2. doi: 10.1016/j.devcel.2017.01.012. Epub 2017 Feb 16. PubMed 28216383.
Backbone
  Vector backbone: pLenti-sgRNA
  Backbone manufacturer: Eric Lander & David Sabatini labs (Addgene plasmid #71409)
  Backbone size w/o insert (bp): 9151
  Vector type: Lentiviral, CRISPR
  Selectable markers: Puromycin
Growth in bacteria
  Bacterial resistance: Ampicillin, 100 μg/mL
  Growth temperature: 37°C
  Growth strain: NEB Stable
  Copy number: Unknown
Gene/Insert
  Gene/Insert name: CDC20 (Guide Designation D4.1) (alt name: pKMKO series)
  gRNA/shRNA sequence: CACCGCGCTGGCAGCGCAAAGCCA
  Species: H. sapiens (human)
  Promoter: U6
  Cloning method: Restriction Enzyme; 5′ cloning site BsmBI (destroyed during cloning); 3′ cloning site BsmBI (destroyed during cloning)
  Sequencing primers: 5′ hU6-F (5'-GAGGGCCTATTTCCCATGATT-3'); 3′ EF1a-R (5'-CACGGCGACTACTGCACTTA-3')
Terms and licenses: Academic/Nonprofit Terms; Industry Terms: Not Available to Industry
Depositor comments: Please note that gRNA target sequence listed is not strictly the 20nt spacer sequence, but also contains the 5' BsmBI overhang. For more information about knockout human cell lines generated using this plasmid, please see http://cellcycleknockouts.wi.mit.edu/ .
How to cite: CDC20 D4.1 gRNA was a gift from Iain Cheeseman (Addgene plasmid # 90585 ; http://n2t.net/addgene:90585 ; RRID:Addgene_90585)
